Addgene plasmid #230591: AiP1217 - pAAV-AiE2056m-minBG-FlpO-WPRE-HGHpA
Purpose: AiE2056m is an enhancer sequence, designed to drive AAV-mediated transgene expression in specific populations of brain cells
Depositing lab: Allen Institute for Brain Science & Bosiljka Tasic. Depositing organization: Allen Institute. Publication: A suite of enhancer AAVs and transgenic mouse lines for genetic access to cortical cell types. Ben-Simon Y, Hooper M, Narayan S, Daigle TL, Dwivedi D, Way SW, Oster A, Stafford DA, Mich JK, Taormina MJ, Martinez RA, Opitz-Araya X, Roth JR, Alexander JR, Allen S, Amster A, Arbuckle J, Ayala A, Baker PM, Bakken TE, Barcelli T, Barta S, Bendrick J, Bertagnolli D, Bielstein C, Bishwakarma P, Bowlus J, Boyer G, Brouner K, Casian B, Casper T, Chakka AB, Chakrabarty R, Chance RK, Chavan S, Clark M, Colbert K, Collman F, Daniel S, Departee M, DiValentin P, Donadio N, Dotson N, Egdorf T, Fliss T, Gabitto M, Garcia J, Gary A, Gasperini M, Gloe J, Goldy J, Gore BB, Graybuck L, Greisman N, Haeseleer F, Halterman C, Haradon Z, Hastings SD, Helback O, Ho W, Hockemeyer D, Huang C, Huff S, Hunker A, Johansen N, Jones D, Juneau Z, Kalmbach B, Kannan M, Khem S, Kussick E, Kutsal R, Larsen R, Lee C, Lee AY, Leibly M, Lenz GH, Li S, Liang E, Lusk N, Madigan Z, Malloy J, Malone J, McCue R, Melchor J, Mollenkopf T, Moosman S, Morin E, Newman D, Ng L, Ngo K, Omstead V, Otto S, Oyama A, Pena N, Pham T, Phillips E, Pom CA, Potekhina L, Ransford S, Ray PL, Rette D, Reynoldson C, Rimorin C, Rocha D, Ruiz A, Sanchez REA, Sawyer L, Sedeno-Cortes A, Sevigny JP, Shapovalova N, Shepard N, Shulga L, Sigler AR, Siverts L, Soliman S, Somasundaram S, Staats B, Stewart K, Szelenyi E, Tieu M, Trader C, Tran A, van Velthoven CTJ, Walker M, Wang Y, Weed N, Wirthlin M, Wood T, Wynalda B, Yao Z, Zhou T, Ariza J, Dee N, Reding M, Ronellenfitch K, Mufti S, Sunkin SM, Smith KA, Esposito L, Waters J, Thyagarajan B, Yao S, Lein ES, Zeng H, Levi BP, Ngai J, Ting JT, Tasic B. Cell. 2025 May 16:S0092-8674(25)00513-6. doi: 10.1016/j.cell.2025.05.002. PubMed 40403729.
Backbone
  Vector backbone: pAAV2
  Vector type: AAV
Growth in bacteria
  Bacterial resistance: Ampicillin, 100 μg/mL
  Growth temperature: 37°C
  Growth strain: NEB Stable
  Copy number: High Copy
Gene/Insert
  Gene/Insert name: FlpO
  Species: Synthetic
  Promoter: minBG
  Cloning method: Restriction Enzyme; 5′ cloning site MluI (unknown if destroyed); 3′ cloning site SacI (unknown if destroyed)
Terms and licenses: Academic/Nonprofit Terms; Industry Terms: Not Available to Industry
How to cite: AiP1217 - pAAV-AiE2056m-minBG-FlpO-WPRE-HGHpA was a gift from Allen Institute for Brain Science & Bosiljka Tasic (Addgene plasmid # 230591 ; http://n2t.net/addgene:230591 ; RRID:Addgene_230591)
