[The description below was written by a language model from this plasmid's Addgene catalogue record and pLannotate feature annotations shown in this document.]
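Description:
AiP1217 - pAAV-AiE2056m-minBG-FlpO-WPRE-HGHpA is an AAV transfer plasmid built on a pAAV2 backbone and intended for packaging into recombinant adeno-associated virus for delivery to brain cells. In bacteria it is maintained as a high-copy plasmid through a ColE1/pUC-type origin and selected with ampicillin via the β-lactamase gene and its native promoter. An f1 phage origin and small remnants of pBR322 bom and rop sequences are also present in the backbone. The annotated sequence record is 5,752 nt. It shows a complete AAV2 inverted terminal repeat downstream of the cassette, while the upstream repeat is detected only as two short fragments. This may reflect the difficulty of sequencing and annotating ITRs rather than a true deletion, but the record does not resolve the point.

Between the ITRs, the payload consists of the AiE2056m enhancer placed in front of minBG, a minimal promoter (by its name, a minimal beta-globin promoter), so that transcriptional activity and cell-type specificity depend on the enhancer. Neither the enhancer nor minBG is annotated in the feature table; they presumably occupy the unannotated stretch between the left ITR fragments and the coding sequence. This pair drives FlpO, a mouse codon-optimized, thermostable FLP recombinase fused to an SV40 nuclear localization signal, which recombines FRT sites. A WPRE follows the coding sequence to enhance transcript stability and expression, and the human growth hormone polyadenylation signal terminates the transcript.

The construct belongs to a collection of enhancer AAVs for genetic access to cortical cell types. Expressing a recombinase rather than a reporter lets the enhancer-defined population be paired with Flp-dependent reporter or effector alleles or viruses, including in intersectional strategies. The record does not state which cell population AiE2056m targets.
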