Features (pLannotate 1.2.2; 14 found; start..end, strand, type, name):
     12..39      +  repeat_region  AAV2 ITR (fragment): inverted terminal repeat of adeno-associated virus serotype 2 inverted
     68..95      +  repeat_region  AAV2 ITR (fragment): inverted terminal repeat of adeno-associated virus serotype 2 inverted
    556..1854    +  CDS            FLPo: nuclear-targeted site-specific recombinase FLPo is a mouse codon-optimized fusion between the SV40 nuclear localization signal and a thermostable version of the Saccharomyces cerevisiae site-specific recombinase FLP. Recombination occurs at FRT sequences.
   1855..1879    +  misc_feature   MCS (fragment): pBluescript multiple cloning site
   1879..2467    +  misc_feature   WPRE: woodchuck hepatitis virus posttranscriptional regulatory element
   2499..2975    +  polyA_signal   hGH poly(A) signal: human growth hormone polyadenylation signal
   3015..3155    +  repeat_region  AAV2 ITR: inverted terminal repeat of adeno-associated virus serotype 2 inverted
   3160..3211    -  misc_feature   bom (fragment): basis of mobility region from pBR322
   3230..3685    +  rep_origin     f1 ori (sequence partly withheld): f1 bacteriophage origin of replication; arrow indicates direction of (+) strand synthesis
   3686..3735    -  misc_feature   bom (fragment): basis of mobility region from pBR322
   3837..3872    -  CDS            rop (fragment): Rop protein, which maintains plasmids at low copy number; rop
   3967..4071    +  promoter       AmpR promoter: bla
   4072..4932    +  CDS            AmpR: β-lactamase; bla; confers resistance to ampicillin, carbenicillin, and related antibiotics
   5103..5691    +  rep_origin     ori: high-copy-number ColE1/pMB1/pBR322/pUC origin of replication
>Addgene plasmid #230591 | AiP1217 - pAAV-AiE2056m-minBG-FlpO-WPRE-HGHpA | addgene full sequence | sequence record 470297 | Addgene NGS Result
CCTGCAGGCAGCTGCGCGCTCGCTCGCTCACTGAGGCCGCCCGGGCGTCGGGCGACCTTTGGTCGCCCGG
CCTCAGTGAGCGAGCGAGCGCGCAGAGAGGGAGTGGCCAACTCCATCACTAGGGGTTCCTGCGGCCGCAC
GCGTGGTGAATGATGGATTATTTTAAAGTGAAGTTTCAAGAAAACCTGTTCAGCTGTTTTTGAGACATGA
CCAGCAGAGTGAGAAAATCTATTTTATTCCTCTTTCAAAAGTTGCCCTTTTCTAATGTCAAGCAAGTGCA
GAACGGATGAACTTTGGAAGTGTCAGTCTTCGAGTGTTATGTAATTTGTTCTGAGTATGAATTAGTCTAG
CTGAGCCTTTGAGTGCATTAAAAACAAGGAAGATGAGCTAAACATGTCCCTGAAGGGCAAAAGCACTGTT
AGTCCGCTCAGCTACTTTAGCAAGCCATTTCTTCTAGAGTGGAGCGTTAGTCTTACTGTACTGTGGAGCT
CGGGCTGGGCATAAAAGTCAGGGCAGAGCCATCTATTGCTTACATTTGCTTCTGGCGTGGCCACCATGGC
TCCTAAGAAGAAGAGGAAGGTGATGAGCCAGTTCGACATCCTGTGCAAGACCCCCCCCAAGGTGCTGGTG
CGGCAGTTCGTGGAGAGATTCGAGAGGCCCAGCGGCGAGAAGATCGCCAGCTGTGCCGCCGAGCTGACCT
ACCTGTGCTGGATGATCACCCACAACGGCACCGCCATCAAGAGGGCCACCTTCATGAGCTACAACACCAT
CATCAGCAACAGCCTGAGCTTCGACATCGTGAACAAGAGCCTGCAGTTCAAGTACAAGACCCAGAAGGCC
ACCATCCTGGAGGCCAGCCTGAAGAAGCTGATCCCCGCCTGGGAGTTCACCATCATCCCTTACAACGGCC
AGAAGCACCAGAGCGACATCACCGACATCGTGTCCAGCCTGCAGCTGCAGTTCGAGAGCAGCGAGGAGGC
CGACAAGGGCAACAGCCACAGCAAGAAGATGCTGAAGGCCCTGCTGTCCGAGGGCGAGAGCATCTGGGAG
ATCACCGAGAAGATCCTGAACAGCTTCGAGTACACCAGCAGGTTCACCAAGACCAAGACCCTGTACCAGT
TCCTGTTCCTGGCCACATTCATCAACTGCGGCAGGTTCAGCGACATCAAGAACGTGGACCCCAAGAGCTT
CAAGCTGGTGCAGAACAAGTACCTGGGCGTGATCATTCAGTGCCTGGTGACCGAGACCAAGACAAGCGTG
TCCAGGCACATCTACTTTTTCAGCGCCAGAGGCAGGATCGACCCCCTGGTGTACCTGGACGAGTTCCTGA
GGAACAGCGAGCCCGTGCTGAAGAGAGTGAACAGGACCGGCAACAGCAGCAGCAACAAGCAGGAGTACCA
GCTGCTGAAGGACAACCTGGTGCGCAGCTACAACAAGGCCCTGAAGAAGAACGCCCCCTACCCCATCTTC
GCTATCAAGAACGGCCCTAAGAGCCACATCGGCAGGCACCTGATGACCAGCTTTCTGAGCATGAAGGGCC
TGACCGAGCTGACAAACGTGGTGGGCAACTGGAGCGACAAGAGGGCCTCCGCCGTGGCCAGGACCACCTA
CACCCACCAGATCACCGCCATCCCCGACCACTACTTCGCCCTGGTGTCCAGGTACTACGCCTACGACCCC
ATCAGCAAGGAGATGATCGCCCTGAAGGACGAGACCAACCCCATCGAGGAGTGGCAGCACATCGAGCAGC
TGAAGGGCAGCGCCGAGGGCAGCATCAGATACCCCGCCTGGAACGGCATCATCAGCCAGGAGGTGCTGGA
CTACCTGAGCAGCTACATCAACAGGCGGATCTGAGAATTCGATATCAAGCTTATCGATAATCAACCTCTG
GATTACAAAATTTGTGAAAGATTGACTGGTATTCTTAACTATGTTGCTCCTTTTACGCTATGTGGATACG
CTGCTTTAATGCCTTTGTATCATGCTATTGCTTCCCGTATGGCTTTCATTTTCTCCTCCTTGTATAAATC
CTGGTTGCTGTCTCTTTATGAGGAGTTGTGGCCCGTTGTCAGGCAACGTGGCGTGGTGTGCACTGTGTTT
GCTGACGCAACCCCCACTGGTTGGGGCATTGCCACCACCTGTCAGCTCCTTTCCGGGACTTTCGCTTTCC
CCCTCCCTATTGCCACGGCGGAACTCATCGCCGCCTGCCTTGCCCGCTGCTGGACAGGGGCTCGGCTGTT
GGGCACTGACAATTCCGTGGTGTTGTCGGGGAAATCATCGTCCTTTCCTTGGCTGCTCGCCTATGTTGCC
ACCTGGATTCTGCGCGGGACGTCCTTCTGCTACGTCCCTTCGGCCCTCAATCCAGCGGACCTTCCTTCCC
GCGGCCTGCTGCCGGCTCTGCGGCCTCTTCCGCGTCTTCGCCTTCGCCCTCAGACGAGTCGGATCTCCCT
TTGGGCCGCCTCCCCGCATCGATACCGAGCGCTGCTCGAGAGATCTACGGGTGGCATCCCTGTGACCCCT
CCCCAGTGCCTCTCCTGGCCCTGGAAGTTGCCACTCCAGTGCCCACCAGCCTTGTCCTAATAAAATTAAG
TTGCATCATTTTGTCTGACTAGGTGTCCTTCTATAATATTATGGGGTGGAGGGGGGTGGTATGGAGCAAG
GGGCAAGTTGGGAAGACAACCTGTAGGGCCTGCGGGGTCTATTGGGAACCAAGCTGGAGTGCAGTGGCAC
AATCTTGGCTCACTGCAATCTCCGCCTCCTGGGTTCAAGCGATTCTCCTGCCTCAGCCTCCCGAGTTGTT
GGGATTCCAGGCATGCATGACCAGGCTCAGCTAATTTTTGTTTTTTTGGTAGAGACGGGGTTTCACCATA
TTGGCCAGGCTGGTCTCCAACTCCTAATCTCAGGTGATCTACCCACCTTGGCCTCCCAAATTGCTGGGAT
TACAGGCGTGAACCACTGCTCCCTTCCCTGTCCTTCTGATTTTGTAGGTAACCACGTGCGGACCGAGCGG
CCGCAGGAACCCCTAGTGATGGAGTTGGCCACTCCCTCTCTGCGCGCTCGCTCGCTCACTGAGGCCGGGC
GACCAAAGGTCGCCCGACGCCCGGGCTTTGCCCGGGCGGCCTCAGTGAGCGAGCGAGCGCGCAGCTGCCT
GCAGGGGCGCCTGATGCGGTATTTTCTCCTTACGCATCTGTGCGGTATTTCACACCGCATA
[95 nt withheld, positions 3212-3306]
T
[46 nt withheld, positions 3308-3353]
C
[141 nt withheld, positions 3355-3495]
CCTTTGACGTTGGAGTCCACGTTCTTT
[37 nt withheld, positions 3523-3559]
ACTCTATCTCGGGCTATTCTTTTGATTTATAAGGGATTTTGCCGATTTCGGTCTATTGGTTAAAAAATGA
GCTGATTTAACAAAAATTTAACGCGAATTTTAACAAAATATTAACGTTTACAATTTTATGGTGCACTCTC
AGTACAATCTGCTCTGATGCCGCATAGTTAAGCCAGCCCCGACACCCGCCAACACCCGCTGACGCGCCCT
GACGGGCTTGTCTGCTCCCGGCATCCGCTTACAGACAAGCTGTGACCGTCTCCGGGAGCTGCATGTGTCA
GAGGTTTTCACCGTCATCACCGAAACGCGCGAGACGAAAGGGCCTCGTGATACGCCTATTTTTATAGGTT
AATGTCATGATAATAATGGTTTCTTAGACGTCAGGTGGCACTTTTCGGGGAAATGTGCGCGGAACCCCTA
TTTGTTTATTTTTCTAAATACATTCAAATATGTATCCGCTCATGAGACAATAACCCTGATAAATGCTTCA
ATAATATTGAAAAAGGAAGAGTATGAGTATTCAACATTTCCGTGTCGCCCTTATTCCCTTTTTTGCGGCA
TTTTGCCTTCCTGTTTTTGCTCACCCAGAAACGCTGGTGAAAGTAAAAGATGCTGAAGATCAGTTGGGTG
CACGAGTGGGTTACATCGAACTGGATCTCAACAGCGGTAAGATCCTTGAGAGTTTTCGCCCCGAAGAACG
TTTTCCAATGATGAGCACTTTTAAAGTTCTGCTATGTGGCGCGGTATTATCCCGTATTGACGCCGGGCAA
GAGCAACTCGGTCGCCGCATACACTATTCTCAGAATGACTTGGTTGAGTACTCACCAGTCACAGAAAAGC
ATCTTACGGATGGCATGACAGTAAGAGAATTATGCAGTGCTGCCATAACCATGAGTGATAACACTGCGGC
CAACTTACTTCTGACAACGATCGGAGGACCGAAGGAGCTAACCGCTTTTTTGCACAACATGGGGGATCAT
GTAACTCGCCTTGATCGTTGGGAACCGGAGCTGAATGAAGCCATACCAAACGACGAGCGTGACACCACGA
TGCCTGTAGCAATGGCAACAACGTTGCGCAAACTATTAACTGGCGAACTACTTACTCTAGCTTCCCGGCA
ACAATTAATAGACTGGATGGAGGCGGATAAAGTTGCAGGACCACTTCTGCGCTCGGCCCTTCCGGCTGGC
TGGTTTATTGCTGATAAATCTGGAGCCGGTGAGCGTGGGTCTCGCGGTATCATTGCAGCACTGGGGCCAG
ATGGTAAGCCCTCCCGTATCGTAGTTATCTACACGACGGGGAGTCAGGCAACTATGGATGAACGAAATAG
ACAGATCGCTGAGATAGGTGCCTCACTGATTAAGCATTGGTAACTGTCAGACCAAGTTTACTCATATATA
CTTTAGATTGATTTAAAACTTCATTTTTAATTTAAAAGGATCTAGGTGAAGATCCTTTTTGATAATCTCA
TGACCAAAATCCCTTAACGTGAGTTTTCGTTCCACTGAGCGTCAGACCCCGTAGAAAAGATCAAAGGATC
TTCTTGAGATCCTTTTTTTCTGCGCGTAATCTGCTGCTTGCAAACAAAAAAACCACCGCTACCAGCGGTG
GTTTGTTTGCCGGATCAAGAGCTACCAACTCTTTTTCCGAAGGTAACTGGCTTCAGCAGAGCGCAGATAC
CAAATACTGTTCTTCTAGTGTAGCCGTAGTTAGGCCACCACTTCAAGAACTCTGTAGCACCGCCTACATA
CCTCGCTCTGCTAATCCTGTTACCAGTGGCTGCTGCCAGTGGCGATAAGTCGTGTCTTACCGGGTTGGAC
TCAAGACGATAGTTACCGGATAAGGCGCAGCGGTCGGGCTGAACGGGGGGTTCGTGCACACAGCCCAGCT
TGGAGCGAACGACCTACACCGAACTGAGATACCTACAGCGTGAGCTATGAGAAAGCGCCACGCTTCCCGA
AGGGAGAAAGGCGGACAGGTATCCGGTAAGCGGCAGGGTCGGAACAGGAGAGCGCACGAGGGAGCTTCCA
GGGGGAAACGCCTGGTATCTTTATAGTCCTGTCGGGTTTCGCCACCTCTGACTTGAGCGTCGATTTTTGT
GATGCTCGTCAGGGGGGCGGAGCCTATGGAAAAACGCCAGCAACGCGGCCTTTTTACGGTTCCTGGCCTT
TTGCTGGCCTTTTGCTCACATGT
